Addgene plasmid #75149: pME-mTagBFP-CAAX
Purpose: Membrane targeted TagBFP (blue) fluorophore for use with 5’ promoters.
Depositing lab: Nicholas Cole. Depositing organization: Macquarie University. Publication: A Tol2 Gateway-Compatible Toolbox for the Study of the Nervous System and Neurodegenerative Disease. Don EK, Formella I, Badrock AP, Hall TE, Morsch M, Hortle E, Hogan A, Chow S, Gwee SS, Stoddart JJ, Nicholson G, Chung R, Cole NJ. Zebrafish. 2016 Sep 15. 10.1089/zeb.2016.1321 PubMed 27631880.
Backbone
  Vector backbone: pDONR221
  Backbone manufacturer: Invitrogen
  Backbone size w/o insert (bp): 2550
  Total vector size (bp): 3343
  Vector type: Middle entry vector for Multisite Gateway Three Fragment vector construction kit (Invitrogen)
Growth in bacteria
  Bacterial resistance: Kanamycin, 50 μg/mL
  Growth temperature: 37°C
  Growth strain: DH5alpha
  Copy number: High Copy
Gene/Insert
  Gene/Insert name: mTagBFP-CAAX
  Species: Synthetic
  Insert size (bp): 793
  Promoter: n/a
  Cloning method: Gateway Cloning
  Sequencing primers: 5′ M13F; 3′ M13R
Resource information
  A portion of this plasmid was derived from a plasmid made by: The mTagBFP-CAAX (Evrogen) sequence was ordered from GeneArt™ as a Genestring™ DNA fragment
Terms and licenses: Academic/Nonprofit Terms; Industry Terms: Not Available to Industry
How to cite: pME-mTagBFP-CAAX was a gift from Nicholas Cole (Addgene plasmid # 75149 ; http://n2t.net/addgene:75149 ; RRID:Addgene_75149)
