[The description below was written by a language model from this plasmid's Addgene catalogue record and pLannotate feature annotations shown in this document.]
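Description:
pME-mTagBFP-CAAX is a middle entry clone for the Invitrogen MultiSite Gateway three-fragment system, built in the pDONR221 backbone and totalling about 3.3 kb. It is propagated in E. coli as a high-copy plasmid through a ColE1/pUC-type origin and is selected with kanamycin via the aph(3')-Ia resistance gene. Upstream of the recombination cassette sit the rrnB T1 and T2 transcription terminators, which insulate the insert from read-through transcription in bacteria. A T7 promoter lies just beyond the attL2 site, oriented back toward the insert. The short lacI and lacZα fragments picked up by the annotation are backbone remnants rather than functional genes.

The payload is a synthetic insert of roughly 800 bp flanked by attL1 and attL2 sites. It consists of the TagBFP coding sequence, a monomeric, rapidly maturing blue fluorescent protein derived from Entacmaea quadricolor, followed by a short fragment of human H-Ras. This fragment supplies the C-terminal CAAX motif, a prenylation signal that anchors the fluorophore to cellular membranes. The insert carries no promoter of its own, so it is not an expression construct in this form. Instead, it is intended to be combined in an LR Clonase reaction with a 5' entry clone providing a promoter, a 3' entry clone and a destination vector, placing membrane-targeted blue fluorescence under the control of a chosen regulatory element. The plasmid belongs to a Tol2 Gateway-compatible toolbox developed for zebrafish studies of the nervous system and neurodegenerative disease, where it would be used to label cell membranes in selected cell types.
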