Features (pLannotate 1.2.2; 11 found; start..end, strand, type, name):
    121..213     +  CDS            lacI (fragment): lac repressor; lacI; The lac repressor binds to the lac operator to inhibit transcription in E. coli. This inhibition can be relieved by adding lactose or isopropyl-β-D-thiogalactopyranoside (IPTG).
    268..295     -  terminator     rrnB T2 terminator: transcription terminator T2 from the E. coli rrnB gene
    427..470     +  terminator     rrnB T1 terminator: Escherichia coli rrnB; transcription terminator T1 from the E. coli rrnB gene
    517..553     -  CDS            lacZα (fragment): LacZα fragment of β-galactosidase; lacZ fragment
    569..668     +  protein_bind   attL1: mutant version of attL; recombination site for the Gateway® LR reaction LR Clonase™
    684..1382    +  CDS            TagBFP: TagBFP is a basic (constitutively fluorescent) blue fluorescent protein published in 2008, derived from Entacmaea quadricolor. It is reported to be a very rapidly-maturing monomer with very low acid sensitivity.
   1398..1460    +  CDS            H-Ras (fragment): human small GTPase proto-oncoprotein
   1468..1567    -  protein_bind   attL2: mutant version of attL; recombination site for the Gateway® LR reaction LR Clonase™
   1585..1603    -  promoter       T7 promoter: promoter for bacteriophage T7 RNA polymerase
   1737..2546    +  CDS            KanR: aminoglycoside phosphotransferase; aph(3')-Ia; confers resistance to kanamycin in bacteria or G418 (Geneticin®) in eukaryotes
   2693..3281    +  rep_origin     ori: high-copy-number ColE1/pMB1/pBR322/pUC origin of replication
>Addgene plasmid #75149 | pME-mTagBFP-CAAX | depositor full sequence | sequence record 142103 | M13F and M13R primers used to sequence insert.  Backbone sequence from Invitrogen
CTTTCCTGCGTTATCCCCTGATTCTGTGGATAACCGTATTACCGCCTTTGAGTGAGCTGATACCGCTCGC
CGCAGCCGAACGACCGAGCGCAGCGAGTCAGTGAGCGAGGAAGCGGAAGAGCGCCCAATACGCAAACCGC
CTCTCCCCGCGCGTTGGCCGATTCATTAATGCAGCTGGCACGACAGGTTTCCCGACTGGAAAGCGGGCAG
TGAGCGCAACGCAATTAATACGCGTACCGCTAGCCAGGAAGAGTTTGTAGAAACGCAAAAAGGCCATCCG
TCAGGATGGCCTTCTGCTTAGTTTGATGCCTGGCAGTTTATGGCGGGCGTCCTGCCCGCCACCCTCCGGG
CCGTTGCTTCACAACGTTCAAATCCGCTCCCGGCGGATTTGTCCTACTCAGGAGAGCGTTCACCGACAAA
CAACAGATAAAACGAAAGGCCCAGTCTTCCGACTGAGCCTTTCGTTTTATTTGATGCCTGGCAGTTCCCT
ACTCTCGCGTTAACGCTAGCATGGATGTTTTCCCAGTCACGACGTTGTAAAACGACGGCCAGTCTTAAGC
TCGGGCCCCAAATAATGATTTTATTTTGACTGATAGTGACCTGTTCGTTGCAACAAATTGATGAGCAATG
CTTTTTTATAATGCCAACTTTGTACAAAAAAGCAGGCTTACCCGGGCGCCACCATGAGCGAGCTGATTAA
GGAGAACATGCACATGAAGCTGTACATGGAGGGCACCGTGGACAACCATCACTTCAAGTGCACATCCGAG
GGCGAAGGCAAGCCCTACGAGGGCACCCAGACCATGAGAATCAAGGTGGTCGAGGGCGGCCCTCTCCCCT
TCGCCTTCGACATCCTGGCTACTAGCTTCCTCTACGGCAGCAAGACCTTCATCAACCACACCCAGGGCAT
CCCCGACTTCTTCAAGCAGTCCTTCCCTGAGGGCTTCACATGGGAGAGAGTCACCACATACGAAGACGGG
GGCGTGCTGACCGCTACCCAGGACACCAGCCTCCAGGACGGCTGCCTCATCTACAACGTCAAGATCAGAG
GGGTGAACTTCACATCCAACGGCCCTGTGATGCAGAAGAAAACACTCGGCTGGGAGGCCTTCACCGAGAC
GCTGTACCCCGCTGACGGCGGCCTGGAAGGCAGAAACGACATGGCCCTGAAGCTCGTGGGCGGGAGCCAT
CTGATCGCAAACATCAAGACCACATATAGATCCAAGAAACCCGCTAAGAACCTCAAGATGCCTGGCGTCT
ACTATGTGGACTACAGACTGGAAAGAATCAAGGAGGCCAACAACGAGACCTACGTCGAGCAGCACGAGGT
GGCAGTGGCCAGATACTGCGACCTCCCTAGCAAACTGGGGCACAAGCTTAATGGAGGAGGAAGATCTAAG
CTGAACCCTCCTGATGAGAGTGGCCCCGGCTGCATGAGCTGCAAGTGTGTGCTCTCCTGAACTAGTTACC
CAGCTTTCTTGTACAAAGTTGGCATTATAAGAAAGCATTGCTTATCAATTTGTTGCAACGAACAGGTCAC
TATCAGTCAAAATAAAATCATTATTTGCCATCCAGCTGATATCCCCTATAGTGAGTCGTATTACATGGTC
ATAGCTGTTTCCTGGCAGCTCTGGCCCGTGTCTCAAAATCTCTGATGTTACATTGCACAAGATAAAAATA
TATCATCATGAACAATAAAACTGTCTGCTTACATAAACAGTAATACAAGGGGTGTTATGAGCCATATTCA
ACGGGAAACGTCGAGGCCGCGATTAAATTCCAACATGGATGCTGATTTATATGGGTATAAATGGGCTCGC
GATAATGTCGGGCAATCAGGTGCGACAATCTATCGCTTGTATGGGAAGCCCGATGCGCCAGAGTTGTTTC
TGAAACATGGCAAAGGTAGCGTTGCCAATGATGTTACAGATGAGATGGTCAGACTAAACTGGCTGACGGA
ATTTATGCCTCTTCCGACCATCAAGCATTTTATCCGTACTCCTGATGATGCATGGTTACTCACCACTGCG
ATCCCCGGAAAAACAGCATTCCAGGTATTAGAAGAATATCCTGATTCAGGTGAAAATATTGTTGATGCGC
TGGCAGTGTTCCTGCGCCGGTTGCATTCGATTCCTGTTTGTAATTGTCCTTTTAACAGCGATCGCGTATT
TCGTCTCGCTCAGGCGCAATCACGAATGAATAACGGTTTGGTTGATGCGAGTGATTTTGATGACGAGCGT
AATGGCTGGCCTGTTGAACAAGTCTGGAAAGAAATGCATAAACTTTTGCCATTCTCACCGGATTCAGTCG
TCACTCATGGTGATTTCTCACTTGATAACCTTATTTTTGACGAGGGGAAATTAATAGGTTGTATTGATGT
TGGACGAGTCGGAATCGCAGACCGATACCAGGATCTTGCCATCCTATGGAACTGCCTCGGTGAGTTTTCT
CCTTCATTACAGAAACGGCTTTTTCAAAAATATGGTATTGATAATCCTGATATGAATAAATTGCAGTTTC
ATTTGATGCTCGATGAGTTTTTCTAATCAGAATTGGTTAATTGGTTGTAACACTGGCAGAGCATTACGCT
GACTTGACGGGACGGCGCAAGCTCATGACCAAAATCCCTTAACGTGAGTTACGCGTCGTTCCACTGAGCG
TCAGACCCCGTAGAAAAGATCAAAGGATCTTCTTGAGATCCTTTTTTTCTGCGCGTAATCTGCTGCTTGC
AAACAAAAAAACCACCGCTACCAGCGGTGGTTTGTTTGCCGGATCAAGAGCTACCAACTCTTTTTCCGAA
GGTAACTGGCTTCAGCAGAGCGCAGATACCAAATACTGTTCTTCTAGTGTAGCCGTAGTTAGGCCACCAC
TTCAAGAACTCTGTAGCACCGCCTACATACCTCGCTCTGCTAATCCTGTTACCAGTGGCTGCTGCCAGTG
GCGATAAGTCGTGTCTTACCGGGTTGGACTCAAGACGATAGTTACCGGATAAGGCGCAGCGGTCGGGCTG
AACGGGGGGTTCGTGCACACAGCCCAGCTTGGAGCGAACGACCTACACCGAACTGAGATACCTACAGCGT
GAGCTATGAGAAAGCGCCACGCTTCCCGAAGGGAGAAAGGCGGACAGGTATCCGGTAAGCGGCAGGGTCG
GAACAGGAGAGCGCACGAGGGAGCTTCCAGGGGGAAACGCCTGGTATCTTTATAGTCCTGTCGGGTTTCG
CCACCTCTGACTTGAGCGTCGATTTTTGTGATGCTCGTCAGGGGGGCGGAGCCTATGGAAAAACGCCAGC
AACGCGGCCTTTTTACGGTTCCTGGCCTTTTGCTGGCCTTTTGCTCACATGTT
