>Addgene plasmid #75149 | pME-mTagBFP-CAAX | addgene partial sequence | sequence record 149673 | M13-F20 5'-TGTAAAACGACGGCCAGT-3'
ATTTTATTTTGACTGATAGTGACCTGTTCGTTGCAACAAATTGATGAGCAATGCTTTTTTATAATGCCAA
CTTTGTACAAAAAAGCAGGCTTACCCGGGCGCCACCATGAGCGAGCTGATTAAGGAGAACATGCACATGA
AGCTGTACATGGAGGGCACCGTGGACAACCATCACTTCAAGTGCACATCCGAGGGCGAAGGCAAGCCCTA
CGAGGGCACCCAGACCATGAGAATCAAGGTGGTCGAGGGCGGCCCTCTCCCCTTCGCCTTCGACATCCTG
GCTACTAGCTTCCTCTACGGCAGCAAGACCTTCATCAACCACACCCAGGGCATCCCCGACTTCTTCAAGC
AGTCCTTCCCTGAGGGCTTCACATGGGAGAGAGTCACCACATACGAAGACGGGGGCGTGCTGACCGCTAC
CCAGGACACCAGCCTCCAGGACGGCTGCCTCATCTACAACGTCAAGATCAGAGGGGTGAACTTCACATCC
AACGGCCCTGTGATGCAGAAGAAAACACTCGGCTGGGAGGCCTTCACCGAGACGCTGTACCCCGCTGACG
GCGGCCTGGAAGGCAGAAACGACATGGCCCTGAAGCTCGTGGGCGGGAGCCATCTGATCGCAAACATCAA
GACCACATATAGATCCAAGAAACCCGCTAAGAACCTCAAGATGCCTGGCGTCTACTATGTGGACTACAGA
CTGGAAAGAATCAAGGAGGCCAACAACGAGACCTACGTCGAGCAGCACGAGGTGGCAGTGGCCAGATACT
GCGACCTCCCTAGCAAACTGGGGCACAAGCTTAATGGAGGAGGAAGATCTAAGCTGAACCCTCCTGATGA
GAGTGGCCCCGGCTGCATGAGCTGCAAGTGTGTGCTCTCCTGAACTAGTTACCCAGCTTTCTTGTACAAA
GTTGGCATTATAAGAAAGCATTGCTTATCAATTTGTTGCAACGAACAGGTCACTATCAGTCAAAATAAAA
TCATTATTTGCCATCC
