>Addgene plasmid #75149 | pME-mTagBFP-CAAX | addgene partial sequence | sequence record 149674 | M13-Rev 5'-CAGGAAACAGCTATGACC-3'
CAGCTGGATGGCAAATAATGATTTTATTTTGACTGATAGTGACCTGTTCGTTGCAACAAATTGATAAGCA
ATGCTTTCTTATAATGCCAACTTTGTACAAGAAAGCTGGGTAACTAGTTCAGGAGAGCACACACTTGCAG
CTCATGCAGCCGGGGCCACTCTCATCAGGAGGGTTCAGCTTAGATCTTCCTCCTCCATTAAGCTTGTGCC
CCAGTTTGCTAGGGAGGTCGCAGTATCTGGCCACTGCCACCTCGTGCTGCTCGACGTAGGTCTCGTTGTT
GGCCTCCTTGATTCTTTCCAGTCTGTAGTCCACATAGTAGACGCCAGGCATCTTGAGGTTCTTAGCGGGT
TTCTTGGATCTATATGTGGTCTTGATGTTTGCGATCAGATGGCTCCCGCCCACGAGCTTCAGGGCCATGT
CGTTTCTGCCTTCCAGGCCGCCGTCAGCGGGGTACAGCGTCTCGGTGAAGGCCTCCCAGCCGAGTGTTTT
CTTCTGCATCACAGGGCCGTTGGATGTGAAGTTCACCCCTCTGATCTTGACGTTGTAGATGAGGCAGCCG
TCCTGGAGGCTGGTGTCCTGGGTAGCGGTCAGCACGCCCCCGTCTTCGTATGTGGTGACTCTCTCCCATG
TGAAGCCCTCAGGGAAGGACTGCTTGAAGAAGTCGGGGATGCCCTGGGTGTGGTTGATGAAGGTCTTGCT
GCCGTAGAGGAAGCTAGTAGCCAGGATGTCGAAGGCGAAGGGGAGAGGGCCGCCCTCGACCACCTTGATT
CTCATGGTCTGGGTGCCCTCGTAGGGCTTGCCTTCGCCCTCGGATGTGCACTTGAAGTGATGGTTG
